Addgene plasmid #47178: TAL3459
Depositing lab: Keith Joung. Depositing organization: Massachusetts General Hospital. Publication: Targeted gene disruption in somatic zebrafish cells using engineered TALENs. Sander JD, Cade L, Khayter C, Reyon D, Peterson RT, Joung JK, Yeh JR. Nat Biotechnol. 2011 Aug 5;29(8):697-8. doi: 10.1038/nbt.1934. PubMed 21822241.
Backbone
  Vector backbone: JDS74
  Backbone manufacturer: Addgene plasmid #32288
  Backbone size w/o insert (bp): 6447
  Vector type: Mammalian Expression ; T7
Growth in bacteria
  Bacterial resistance: Ampicillin, 100 μg/mL
  Growth temperature: 37°C
  Growth strain: XL1 Blue
  Copy number: High Copy
Gene/Insert
  Gene/Insert name: ZebrafishCommunity-igfbp1a-right (alt name: igfbp1a)
  Species: D. rerio (zebrafish)
  Insert size (bp): 1430
  Entrez Gene: igfbp1a (a.k.a. IGFBP-1, cb656, igfbp1)
  Promoter: CMV
  Tag / fusion protein: 3X Flag (N terminal on backbone); WT FOKI (C terminal on backbone)
  Cloning method: Restriction Enzyme; 5′ cloning site BsmBI (destroyed during cloning); 3′ cloning site BsmBI (destroyed during cloning)
  Sequencing primers: 5′ CMV-F; 3′ BGH-rev
Terms and licenses: Academic/Nonprofit Terms; Industry Terms: Not Available to Industry
Depositor comments: Target binding site: TGTCCCCGGGTGAGCGCG It is strongly recommended that users perform a diagnostic digest to verify this plasmid prior to use. For example, a double digest of the plasmid with BamHI and KpnI should result in two bands at 2.3kb and 5.8kb.
How to cite: TAL3459 was a gift from Keith Joung (Addgene plasmid # 47178 ; http://n2t.net/addgene:47178 ; RRID:Addgene_47178)
