[The description below was written by a language model from this plasmid's Addgene catalogue record.]
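Description:
TAL3459 is a TALEN expression plasmid encoding the "right" half of a nuclease pair directed against the zebrafish (D. rerio) igfbp1a gene. It is built on the JDS74 backbone (about 6.4 kb without insert), a mammalian expression vector that also carries a T7 promoter. The plasmid is maintained in E. coli at high copy number under ampicillin selection. No feature table accompanies the record, so the origin of replication and the polyadenylation signal are not explicitly listed, although the use of a BGH reverse sequencing primer suggests a BGH terminator region downstream of the coding sequence.

The roughly 1.4 kb insert is an engineered array of TAL effector repeats rather than igfbp1a coding sequence. It was cloned through BsmBI sites that were destroyed in the process, which places the array in frame with elements supplied by the backbone: an N-terminal 3X FLAG tag for detection and a C-terminal wild-type FokI cleavage domain. The repeat array specifies an 18-nucleotide half-site in the igfbp1a locus. Because FokI cuts only as a dimer, this construct is meant to be used with a partner "left" TALEN that binds the opposite strand nearby, so that the two nuclease domains come together and make a double-strand break. Imprecise repair of that break can produce indel mutations that disrupt the gene.

The CMV promoter drives expression in transfected cells. The T7 promoter allows in vitro transcription of TALEN mRNA, which fits the associated work on targeted gene disruption in somatic zebrafish cells. The "ZebrafishCommunity" insert name suggests the plasmid belongs to a set of TALENs prepared for zebrafish researchers.
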