>Addgene plasmid #47178 | TAL3459 | depositor partial sequence | sequence record 67265 | Insert sequence
ATGGACTACAAAGACCATGACGGTGATTATAAAGATCATGACATCGATTACAAGGATGACGATGACAAGA
TGGCCCCCAAGAAGAAGAGGAAGGTGGGCATTCACCGCGGGGTACCTATGGTGGACTTGAGGACACTCGG
TTATTCGCAACAGCAACAGGAGAAAATCAAGCCTAAGGTCAGGAGCACCGTCGCGCAACACCACGAGGCG
CTTGTGGGGCATGGCTTCACTCATGCGCATATTGTCGCGCTTTCACAGCACCCTGCGGCGCTTGGGACGG
TGGCTGTCAAATACCAAGATATGATTGCGGCCCTGCCCGAAGCCACGCACGAGGCAATTGTAGGGGTCGG
TAAACAGTGGTCGGGAGCGCGAGCACTTGAGGCGCTGCTGACTGTGGCGGGTGAGCTTAGGGGGCCTCCG
CTCCAGCTCGACACCGGGCAGCTGCTGAAGATCGCGAAGAGAGGGGGAGTAACAGCGGTAGAGGCAGTGC
ACGCCTGGCGCAATGCGCTCACCGGGGCCCCCTTGAACCTGACCCCAGACCAGGTAGTCGCAATCGCGAA
CAATAATGGGGGAAAGCAAGCCCTGGAAACCGTGCAAAGGTTGTTGCCGGTCCTTTGTCAAGACCACGGC
CTTACACCGGAGCAAGTCGTGGCCATTGCAAGCAATGGGGGTGGCAAACAGGCTCTTGAGACGGTTCAGA
GACTTCTCCCAGTTCTCTGTCAAGCCCACGGGCTGACTCCCGATCAAGTTGTAGCGATTGCGTCGCATGA
CGGAGGGAAACAAGCATTGGAGACTGTCCAACGGCTCCTTCCCGTGTTGTGTCAAGCCCACGGTTTGACG
CCTGCACAAGTGGTCGCCATCGCCAGCCATGATGGCGGTAAGCAGGCGCTGGAAACAGTACAGCGCCTGC
TGCCTGTACTGTGCCAGGATCATGGACTGACCCCAGACCAGGTAGTCGCAATCGCGTCACATGACGGGGG
AAAGCAAGCCCTGGAAACCGTGCAAAGGTTGTTGCCGGTCCTTTGTCAAGACCACGGCCTTACACCGGAG
CAAGTCGTGGCCATTGCATCCCACGACGGTGGCAAACAGGCTCTTGAGACGGTTCAGAGACTTCTCCCAG
TTCTCTGTCAAGCCCACGGGCTGACTCCCGATCAAGTTGTAGCGATTGCGAATAACAATGGAGGGAAACA
AGCATTGGAGACTGTCCAACGGCTCCTTCCCGTGTTGTGTCAAGCCCACGGTTTGACGCCTGCACAAGTG
GTCGCCATCGCCAACAACAACGGCGGTAAGCAGGCGCTGGAAACAGTACAGCGCCTGCTGCCTGTACTGT
GCCAGGATCATGGACTGACCCCAGACCAGGTAGTCGCAATCGCGAACAATAATGGGGGAAAGCAAGCCCT
GGAAACCGTGCAAAGGTTGTTGCCGGTCCTTTGTCAAGACCACGGCCTTACACCGGAGCAAGTCGTGGCC
ATTGCAAGCAATGGGGGTGGCAAACAGGCTCTTGAGACGGTTCAGAGACTTCTCCCAGTTCTCTGTCAAG
CCCACGGGCTGACTCCCGATCAAGTTGTAGCGATTGCGAATAACAATGGAGGGAAACAAGCATTGGAGAC
TGTCCAACGGCTCCTTCCCGTGTTGTGTCAAGCCCACGGTTTGACGCCTGCACAAGTGGTCGCCATCGCC
TCCAATATTGGCGGTAAGCAGGCGCTGGAAACAGTACAGCGCCTGCTGCCTGTACTGTGCCAGGATCATG
GACTGACCCCAGACCAGGTAGTCGCAATCGCGAACAATAATGGGGGAAAGCAAGCCCTGGAAACCGTGCA
AAGGTTGTTGCCGGTCCTTTGTCAAGACCACGGCCTTACACCGGAGCAAGTCGTGGCCATTGCATCCCAC
GACGGTGGCAAACAGGCTCTTGAGACGGTTCAGAGACTTCTCCCAGTTCTCTGTCAAGCCCACGGGCTGA
CTCCCGATCAAGTTGTAGCGATTGCGAATAACAATGGAGGGAAACAAGCATTGGAGACTGTCCAACGGCT
CCTTCCCGTGTTGTGTCAAGCCCACGGTTTGACGCCTGCACAAGTGGTCGCCATCGCCAGCCATGATGGC
GGTAAGCAGGCGCTGGAAACAGTACAGCGCCTGCTGCCTGTACTGTGCCAGGATCATGGACTGACACCCG
AACAGGTGGTCGCCATTGCTAATAATAACGGAGGACGGCCAGCCTTGGAG
