>Addgene plasmid #47178 | TAL3459 | addgene partial sequence | sequence record 68689 | JDS-TALEN-F 5'-TAGGGGTCGGTAAACAGTGG-3'
TGTGGCGGGTGAGCTTAGGGGGCCTCCGCTCCAGCTCGACACCGGGCAGCTGCTGAAGATCGCGAAGAGA
GGGGGAGTAACAGCGGTAGAGGCAGTGCACGCCTGGCGCAATGCGCTCACCGGGGCCCCCTTGAACCTGA
CCCCAGACCAGGTAGTCGCAATCGCGAACAATAATGGGGGAAAGCAAGCCCTGGAAACCGTGCAAAGGTT
GTTGCCGGTCCTTTGTCAAGACCACGGCCTTACACCGGAGCAAGTCGTGGCCATTGCAAGCAATGGGGGT
GGCAAACAGGCTCTTGAGACGGTTCAGAGACTTCTCCCAGTTCTCTGTCAAGCCCACGGGCTGACTCCCG
ATCAAGTTGTAGCGATTGCGTCGCATGACGGAGGGAAACAAGCATTGGAGACTGTCCAACGGCTCCTTCC
CGTGTTGTGTCAAGCCCACGGTTTGACGCCTGCACAAGTGGTCGCCATCGCCAGCCATGATGGCGGTAAG
CAGGCGCTGGAAACAGTACAGCGCCTGCTGCCTGTACTGTGCCAGGATCATGGACTGACCCCAGACCAGG
TAGTCGCAATCGCGTCACATGACGGGGGAAAGCAAGCCCTGGAAACCGTGCAAAGGTTGTTGCCGGTCCT
TTGTCAAGACCACGGCCTTACACCGGAGCAAGTCGTGGCCATTGCATCCCACGACGGTGGCAAACAGGCT
CTTGAGACGGTTCAGAGACTTCTCCCAGTTCTCTGTCAAGCCCACGGGCTGACTCCCGATCAAGTTGTAG
CGATTGCGAATAACAATGGA
